>Addgene plasmid #229251 | pXTK014 [Marker_SacB_PartType4] | addgene full sequence | sequence record 464650 | Addgene NGS Result
TTGAGATCCTTTTTTTCTGCGCGTAATCTGCTGCTTGCAAACAAAAAAACCACCGCTACCAGCGGTGGTT
TGTTTGCCGGATCAAGAGCTACCAACTCTTTTTCCGAAGGTAACTGGCTTCAGCAGAGCGCAGATACCAA
ATACTGTTCTTCTAGTGTAGCCGTAGTTAGGCCACCACTTCAAGAACTCTGTAGCACCGCCTACATACCT
CGCTCTGCTAATCCTGTTACCAGTGGCTGCTGCCAGTGGCGATAAGTCGTGTCTTACCGGGTTGGACTCA
AGACGATAGTTACCGGATAAGGCGCAGCGGTCGGGCTGAACGGGGGGTTCGTGCACACAGCCCAGCTTGG
AGCGAACGACCTACACCGAACTGAGATACCTACAGCGTGAGCTATGAGAAAGCGCCACGCTTCCCGAAGG
GAGAAAGGCGGACAGGTATCCGGTAAGCGGCAGGGTCGGAACAGGAGAGCGCACGAGGGAGCTTCCAGGG
GGAAACGCCTGGTATCTTTATAGTCCTGTCGGGTTTCGCCACCTCTGACTTGAGCGTCGATTTTTGTGAT
GCTCGTCAGGGGGGCGGAGCCTATGGAAAAACGCCAGCAACGCGAGTCGGTCTCTTGGCCACATATACCT
GCCGTTCACTATTATTTAGTGAAATGAGATATTATGATATTTTCTGAATTGTGATTAAAAAGGCAACTTT
ATGCCCATGCAACAGAAACTATAAAAAATACAGAGAATGAAAAGAAACAGATAGATTTTTTAGTTCTTTA
GGCCCGTAGTCTGCAAATCCTTTTATGATTTTCTATCAAACAAAAGAGGAAAATAGACCAGTTGCAATCC
AAACGAGAGTCTAATAGAATGAGGTCGAAAAGTAAATCGCGCGGGTTTGTTACTGATAAAGCAGGCAAGA
CCTAAAATGTGTAAAGGGCAAAGTGTATACTTTGGCGTCACCCCTTACATATTTTAGGTCTTTTTTTATT
GTGCGTAACTAACTTGCCATCTTCAAACAGGAGGGCTGGAAGAAGCAGACCGCTAACACAGTACATAAAA
AAGGAGACATGAACGATGAACATCAAAAAGTTTGCAAAACAAGCAACAGTATTAACCTTTACTACCGCAC
TGCTGGCAGGAGGCGCAACTCAAGCGTTTGCGAAAGAAACGAACCAAAAGCCATATAAGGAAACATACGG
CATTTCCCATATTACACGCCATGATATGCTGCAAATCCCTGAACAGCAAAAAAATGAAAAATATCAAGTT
CCTGAATTCGATTCGTCCACAATTAAAAATATCTCTTCTGCAAAAGGCCTGGACGTTTGGGACAGCTGGC
CATTACAAAACGCTGACGGCACTGTCGCAAACTATCACGGCTACCACATCGTCTTTGCATTAGCCGGAGA
TCCTAAAAATGCGGATGACACATCGATTTACATGTTCTATCAAAAAGTCGGCGAAACTTCTATTGACAGC
TGGAAAAACGCTGGCCGCGTCTTTAAAGACAGCGACAAATTCGATGCAAATGATTCTATCCTAAAAGACC
AAACACAAGAATGGTCAGGTTCAGCCACATTTACATCTGACGGAAAAATCCGTTTATTCTACACTGATTT
CTCCGGTAAACATTACGGCAAACAAACACTGACAACTGCACAAGTTAACGTATCAGCATCAGACAGCTCT
TTGAACATCAACGGTGTAGAGGATTATAAATCAATCTTTGACGGTGACGGAAAAACGTATCAAAATGTAC
AGCAGTTCATCGATGAAGGCAACTACAGCTCAGGCGACAACCATACGCTGAGAGATCCTCACTACGTAGA
AGATAAAGGCCACAAATACTTAGTATTTGAAGCAAACACTGGAACTGAAGATGGCTACCAAGGCGAAGAA
TCTTTATTTAACAAAGCATACTATGGCAAAAGCACATCATTCTTCCGTCAAGAAAGTCAAAAACTTCTGC
AAAGCGATAAAAAACGCACGGCTGAGTTAGCAAACGGCGCTCTCGGTATGATTGAGCTAAACGATGATTA
CACACTGAAAAAAGTGATGAAACCGCTGATTGCATCTAACACAGTAACAGATGAAATTGAACGCGCGAAC
GTCTTTAAAATGAACGGCAAATGGTACCTGTTCACTGACTCCCGCGGATCAAAAATGACGATTGACGGCA
TTACGTCTAACGATATTTACATGCTTGGTTATGTTTCTAATTCTTTAACTGGCCCATACAAGCCGCTGAA
CAAAACTGGCCTTGTGTTAAAAATGGATCTTGATCCTAACGATGTAACCTTTACTTACTCACACTTCGCT
GTACCTCAAGCGAAAGGAAACAATGTCGTGATTACAAGCTATATGACAAACAGAGGATTCTACGCAGACA
AACAATCAACGTTTGCGCCAAGCTTCCTGCTGAACATCAAAGGCAAGAAAACATCTGTTGTCAAAGACAG
CATCCTTGAACAAGGACAATTAACAGTTAACAAATAAAAACGCAAAAGAAAATGCCGATGGCCGCGGCGT
TGTGACAATTTACCGAACAACTCCGCGGCCGGGAAGCCGATCTCGGCTTGAACGAATTGAACGTGAGACC
AGAGTAGCCCGCCTAATGAGCGGGCTTTTTTTTAATTCCCCTATTTGTTTATTTTTCTAAATACATTCAA
ATATGTATCCGCTCATGAGACAATAACCCTGATAAATGCTTCAATAATATTGAAAAAGGAAGAGTATGAG
CATTCAGCATTTTCGTGTGGCGCTGATTCCGTTTTTTGCGGCGTTTTGCCTGCCGGTGTTTGCGCATCCG
GAAACCCTGGTGAAAGTGAAAGATGCGGAAGATCAACTGGGTGCGCGCGTGGGCTATATTGAACTGGATC
TGAACAGCGGCAAAATTCTGGAATCTTTTCGTCCGGAAGAACGTTTTCCGATGATGAGCACCTTTAAAGT
GCTGCTGTGCGGTGCGGTTCTGAGCCGTGTGGATGCGGGCCAGGAACAACTGGGCCGTCGTATTCATTAT
AGCCAGAACGATCTGGTGGAATATAGCCCGGTGACCGAAAAACATCTGACCGATGGCATGACCGTGCGTG
AACTGTGCAGCGCGGCGATTACCATGAGCGATAACACCGCGGCGAACCTGCTGCTGACGACCATTGGCGG
TCCGAAAGAACTGACCGCGTTTCTGCATAACATGGGCGATCATGTGACCCGTCTGGATCGTTGGGAACCG
GAACTGAACGAAGCGATTCCGAACGATGAACGTGATACCACCATGCCGGCAGCAATGGCGACCACCCTGC
GTAAACTGCTGACGGGTGAGCTGCTGACCCTGGCAAGCCGCCAGCAACTGATTGATTGGATGGAAGCGGA
TAAAGTGGCGGGTCCGCTGCTGCGTAGCGCGCTGCCGGCTGGCTGGTTTATTGCGGATAAAAGCGGTGCG
GGCGAACGTGGCAGCCGTGGCATTATTGCGGCGCTGGGCCCGGATGGTAAACCGAGCCGTATTGTGGTGA
TTTATACCACCGGCAGCCAGGCGACGATGGATGAACGTAACCGTCAGATTGCGGAAATTGGCGCGAGCCT
GATTAAACATTGGTAAACCGATACAATTAAAGGCTCCTTTTGGAGCCTTTTTTTTTGGACGACCCTTGTC
AGATCAAAGGATCTTC
Features (pLannotate 1.2.2; 6 found; start..end, strand, type, name):
      1..589     +  rep_origin     ori: high-copy-number ColE1/pMB1/pBR322/pUC origin of replication
    620..1065    +  promoter       sacB promoter: sacR; sacB promoter and control region
   1066..2487    +  CDS            SacB: secreted levansucrase that renders bacterial growth sensitive to sucrose; Bacillus subtilis sacB; negative selection marker
   2634..2725    +  promoter       AmpR promoter: bla
   2726..3583    +  CDS            bla: BLAT_ECOLX - Experimental evidence at protein level: Swiss-Prot protein existence level 1. TEM-type are the most prevalent beta-lactamases in enterobacteria; they hydrolyze the beta-lactam bond in susceptible beta-lactam antibiotics, thus conferring resistance to penicillins and cephalosporins. TEM-3 and TEM-4 are capable of hydrolyzing cefotaxime and ceftazidime. TEM-5 is capable of hydrolyzing ceftazidime. TEM-6 is capable of hydrolyzing ceftazidime and aztreonam. TEM-8/CAZ-2, TEM- 16/CAZ-7 and TEM-24/CAZ-6 are markedly active against ceftazidime. IRT- 4 shows resistance to beta-lactamase in
   3590..3629    +  terminator     fd terminator: central terminator from bacteriophage fd (Otsuka and Kunisawa, 1982)
