[The description below was written by a language model from this plasmid's Addgene catalogue record and pLannotate feature annotations shown in this document.]
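Description:
pXTK014 [Marker_SacB_PartType4] is a small (about 3.7 kb) Golden Gate part plasmid from the XanthoMoClo modular cloning toolkit, which was developed for genetic engineering of the bacterial genera Xanthobacter and Roseixanthobacter. It is built on the pXTK part-storage backbone and is maintained in E. coli under ampicillin selection. Resistance comes from a TEM-type beta-lactamase gene (bla) driven by its own AmpR promoter and followed by the bacteriophage fd terminator. Replication relies on a ColE1/pMB1-family origin. The feature annotation describes this origin as high-copy, whereas the catalogue entry lists the plasmid as low copy, and the record does not resolve this discrepancy.

The stored part is the Bacillus subtilis sacB counter-selection cassette, consisting of the native sacB promoter and control region (sacR) directly upstream of the SacB coding sequence. SacB is a secreted levansucrase that makes many Gram-negative bacteria sensitive to sucrose. Cells that keep the gene are therefore killed or inhibited on sucrose-containing medium, while cells that have lost it survive. This makes it a standard negative selection marker for tasks such as plasmid curing or selecting the second recombination event in markerless allelic exchange.

As a "Part Type 4" marker module, the cassette is meant to be excised by Type IIS restriction digestion and assembled in a defined position alongside other toolkit parts into higher-order vectors. The specific enzyme sites and overhangs flanking the part are not annotated in the feature table, and the record gives the 5′ cloning site as unknown.
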