Addgene plasmid #229251: pXTK014 [Marker_SacB_PartType4]
Purpose: XanthoMoClo Golden Gate Part Plasmid for cloning, contains Marker_SacB_PartType4
Depositing lab: Michael Springer. Depositing organization: Harvard Medical School. Publication: XanthoMoClo horizontal line A Robust Modular Cloning Genetic Toolkit for the Genera Xanthobacter and Roseixanthobacter. Soltysiak MPM, Ory ALH, Lee AD, Christophersen CE, Jalihal AP, Springer M. ACS Synth Biol. 2025 Apr 18;14(4):1173-1190. doi: 10.1021/acssynbio.4c00806. Epub 2025 Mar 13. PubMed 40080684.
Backbone
  Vector backbone: pXTK
  Vector type: Bacterial Expression
Growth in bacteria
  Bacterial resistance: Ampicillin, 100 μg/mL
  Growth temperature: 37°C
  Growth strain: DH5alpha
  Copy number: Low Copy
Gene/Insert
  Gene/Insert name: SacB (alt name: Marker_SacB_PartType4)
  Species: Bacillus subtilis
  Cloning method: Restriction Enzyme; 5′ cloning site unknown (unknown if destroyed)
Terms and licenses: Academic/Nonprofit Terms; Industry Terms: Not Available to Industry
How to cite: pXTK014 [Marker_SacB_PartType4] was a gift from Michael Springer (Addgene plasmid # 229251 ; http://n2t.net/addgene:229251 ; RRID:Addgene_229251)
